>Addgene plasmid #166852 | pCu-His6-Atg13[571–700]-Ss(424) | addgene full sequence | sequence record 329420 | Addgene NGS Result
ACACCGAACTGAGATACCTACAGCGTGAGCTATGAGAAAGCGCCACGCTTCCCGAAGGGAGAAAGGCGGA
CAGGTATCCGGTAAGCGGCAGGGTCGGAACAGGAGAGCGCACGAGGGAGCTTCCAGGGGGAAACGCCTGG
TATCTTTATAGTCCTGTCGGGTTTCGCCACCTCTGACTTGAGCGTCGATTTTTGTGATGCTCGTCAGGGG
GGCGGAGCCTATGGAAAAACGCCAGCAACGCGGCCTTTTTACGGTTCCTGGCCTTTTGCTGGCCTTTTGC
TCACATGTTCTTTCCTGCGTTATCCCCTGATTCTGTGGATAACCGTATTACCGCCTTTGAGTGAGCTGAT
ACCGCTCGCCGCAGCCGAACGACCGAGCGCAGCGAGTCAGTGAGCGAGGAAGCGGAAGAGCGCCCAATAC
GCAAACCGCCTCTCCCCGCGCGTTGGCCGATTCATTAATGCAGCTGGCACGACAGGTTTCCCGACTGGAA
AGCGGGCAGTGAGCGCAACGCAATTAATGTGAGTTAGCTCACTCATTAGGCACCCCAGGCTTTACACTTT
ATGCTTCCGGCTCGTATGTTGTGTGGAATTGTGAGCGGATAACAATTTCACACAGGAAACAGCTATGACC
ATGATTACGCCAAGCGCGCAATTAACCCTCACTAAAGGGAACAAAAGCTGGAGCTCCTAGTTAGAAAAAG
ACATTTTTGCTGTCAGTCACTGTCAAGAGATTCTTTTGCTGGCATTTCTTCTAGAAGCAAAAAGAGCGAT
GCGTCTTTTCCGCTGAACCGTTCCAGCAAAAAAGACTACCAACGCAATATGGATTGTCAGAATCATATAA
AAGAGAAGCAAATAACTCCTTGTCTTGTATCAATTGCATTATAATATCTTCTTGTTAGTGCAATATCATA
TAGAAGTCATCGACTAGTGGATCCCCTTAAGATGCACCATCACCATCATCACTCTACTAGTGCCTTGAAT
AGTAGAAGGAATTCTTTAGATAAGAGCTCAAACAAGCAGGGTATGTCAGGCTTACCTCCTATTTTTGGTG
GAGAGAGTACTTCATATCACCACGACAACAAAATACAAAAGTACAACCAATTAGGAGTAGAAGAAGATGA
TGATGACGAGAATGACCGTTTGCTCAACCAAATGGGAAACAGTGCTACAAAATTCAAAAGTTCAATATCT
CCAAGATCAATTGATAGCATTTCAAGTTCTTTCATAAAAAGTAGGATACCTATCAGACAACCATACCATT
ACTCTCAACCAACTACTGCGCCCTTTCAAGCTCAGGCGAAATTTCATAAACCTGCAAATAAGTTAATCGA
TAATGGTAATAGGAGTAATAGTTAGGATATCAAGCTTATCGATACCGTCGACCTCGAGTCATGTAATTAG
TTATGTCACGCTTACATTCACGCCCTCCCCCCACATCCGCTCTAACCGAAAAGGAAGGAGTTAGACAACC
TGAAGTCTAGGTCCCTATTTATTTTTTTATAGTTATGTTAGTATTAAGAACGTTATTTATATTTCAAATT
TTTCTTTTTTTTCTGTACAGACGCGTGTACGCATGTAACATTATACTGAAAACCTTGCTTGAGAAGGTTT
TGGGACGCTCGAAGGCTTTAATTTGCGGCCGGTACCCAATTCGCCCTATAGTGAGTCGTATTACGCGCGC
TCACTGGCCGTCGTTTTACAACGTCGTGACTGGGAAAACCCTGGCGTTACCCAACTTAATCGCCTTGCAG
CACATCCCCCTTTCGCCAGCTGGCGTAATAGCGAAGAGGCCCGCACCGATCGCCCTTCCCAACAGTTGCG
CAGCCTGAATGGCGAATGG
[124 nt withheld, positions 1840-1963]
C
[91 nt withheld, positions 1965-2055]
A
[49 nt withheld, positions 2057-2105]
CCTTTGACGTTGGAGTCCACGTTCTTT
[37 nt withheld, positions 2133-2169]
ACCCTATCTCGGTCTATTCTTTTGATTTATAAGGGATTTTGCCGATTTCGGCCTATTGGTTAAAAAATGA
GCTGATTTAACAAAAATTTAACGCGAATTTTAACAAAATATTAACGCTTACAATTTCCTGATGCGGTATT
TTCTCCTTACGCATCTGTGCGGTATTTCACACCGCATAGATCGGCAAGTGCACAAACAATACTTAAATAA
ATACTACTCAGTAATAACCTATTTCTTAGCATTTTTGACGAAATTTGCTATTTTGTTAGAGTCTTTTACA
CCATTTGTCTCCACACCTCCGCTTACATCAACACCAATAACGCCATTTAATCTAAGCGCATCACCAACAT
TTTCTGGCGTCAGTCCACCAGCTAACATAAAATGTAAGCTTTCGGGGCTCTCTTGCCTTCCAACCCAGTC
AGAAATCGAGTTCCAATCCAAAAGTTCACCTGTCCCACCTGCTTCTGAATCAAACAAGGGAATAAACGAA
TGAGGTTTCTGTGAAGCTGCACTGAGTAGTATGTTGCAGTCTTTTGGAAATACGAGTCTTTTAATAACTG
GCAAACCGAGGAACTCTTGGTATTCTTGCCACGACTCATCTCCATGCAGTTGGACGATATCAATGCCGTA
ATCATTGACCAGAGCCAAAACATCCTCCTTAGGTTGATTACGAAACACGCCAACCAAGTATTTCGGAGTG
CCTGAACTATTTTTATATGCTTTTACAAGACTTGAAATTTTCCTTGCAATAACCGGGTCAATTGTTCTCT
TTCTATTGGGCACACATATAATACCCAGCAAGTCAGCATCGGAATCTAGAGCACATTCTGCGGCCTCTGT
GCTCTGCAAGCCGCAAACTTTCACCAATGGACCAGAACTACCTGTGAAATTAATAACAGACATACTCCAA
GCTGCCTTTGTGTGCTTAATCACGTATACTCACGTGCTCAATAGTCACCAATGCCCTCCCTCTTGGCCCT
CTCCTTTTCTTTTTTCGACCGAATTAATTCTTAATCGGCAAAAAAAGAAAAGCTCCGGATCAAGATTGTA
CGTAAGGTGACAAGCTATTTTTCAATAAAGAATATCTTCCACTACTGCCATCTGGCGTCATAACTGCAAA
GTACACATATATTACGATGCTGTTCTATTAAATGCTTCCTATATTATATATATAGTAATGTCGTTGATCT
ATGGTGCACTCTCAGTACAATCTGCTCTGATGCCGCATAGTTAAGCCAGCCCCGACACCCGCCAACACCC
GCTGACGCGCCCTGACGGGCTTGTCTGCTCCCGGCATCCGCTTACAGACAAGCTGTGACCGTCTCCGGGA
GCTGCATGTGTCAGAGGTTTTCACCGTCATCACCGAAACGCGCGAGACGAAAGGGCCTCGTGATACGCCT
ATTTTTATAGGTTAATGTCATGATAATAATGGTTTCTTAGTATGATCCAATATCAAAGGAAATGATAGCA
TTGAAGGATGAGACTAATCCAATTGAGGAGTGGCAGCATATAGAACAGCTAAAGGGTAGTGCTGAAGGAA
GCATACGATACCCCGCATGGAATGGGATAATATCACAGGAGGTACTAGACTACCTTTCATCCTACATAAA
TAGACGCATATAAGTACGCATTTAAGCATAAACACGCACTATGCCGTTCTTCTCATGTATATATATATAC
AGGCAACACGCAGATATAGGTGCGACGTGAACAGTGAGCTGTATGTGCGCAGCTCGCGTTGCATTTTCGG
AAGCGCTCGTTTTCGGAAACGCTTTGAAGTTCCTATTCCGAAGTTCCTATTCTCTAGAAAGTATAGGAAC
TTCAGAGCGCTTTTGAAAACCAAAAGCGCTCTGAAGACGCACTTTCAAAAAACCAAAAACGCACCGGACT
GTAACGAGCTACTAAAATATTGCGAATACCGCTTCCACAAACATTGCTCAAAAGTATCTCTTTGCTATAT
ATCTCTGTGCTATATCCCTATATAACCTACCCATCCACCTTTCGCTCCTTGAACTTGCATCTAAACTCGA
CCTCTACATTTTTTATGTTTATCTCTAGTATTACTCTTTAGACAAAAAAATTGTAGTAAGAACTATTCAT
AGAGTGAATCGAAAACAATACGAAAATGTAAACATTTCCTATACGTAGTATATAGAGACAAAATAGAAGA
AACCGTTCATAATTTTCTGACCAATGAAGAATCATCAACGCTATCACTTTCTGTTCACAAAGTATGCGCA
ATCCACATCGGTATAGAATATAATCGGGGATGCCTTTATCTTGAAAAAATGCACCCGCAGCTTCGCTAGT
AATCAGTAAACGCGGGAAGTGGAGTCAGGCTTTTTTTATGGAAGAGAAAATAGACACCAAAGTAGCCTTC
TTCTAACCTTAACGGACCTACAGTGCAAAAAGTTATCAAGAGACTGCATTATAGAGCGCACAAAGGAGAA
AAAAAGTAATCTAAGATGCTTTGTTAGAAAAATAGCGCTCTCGGGATGCATTTTTGTAGAACAAAAAAGA
AGTATAGATTCTTTGTTGGTAAAATAGCGCTCTCGCGTTGCATTTCTGTTCTGTAAAAATGCAGCTCAGA
TTCTTTGTTTGAAAAATTAGCGCTCTCGCGTTGCATTTTTGTTTTACAAAAATGAAGCACAGATTCTTCG
TTGGTAAAATAGCGCTTTCGCGTTGCATTTCTGTTCTGTAAAAATGCAGCTCAGATTCTTTGTTTGAAAA
ATTAGCGCTCTCGCGTTGCATTTTTGTTCTACAAAATGAAGCACAGATGCTTCGTTCAGGTGGCACTTTT
CGGGGAAATGTGCGCGGAACCCCTATTTGTTTATTTTTCTAAATACATTCAAATATGTATCCGCTCATGA
GACAATAACCCTGATAAATGCTTCAATAATATTGAAAAAGGAAGAGTATGAGTATTCAACATTTCCGTGT
CGCCCTTATTCCCTTTTTTGCGGCATTTTGCCTTCCTGTTTTTGCTCACCCAGAAACGCTGGTGAAAGTA
AAAGATGCTGAAGATCAGTTGGGTGCACGAGTGGGTTACATCGAACTGGATCTCAACAGCGGTAAGATCC
TTGAGAGTTTTCGCCCCGAAGAACGTTTTCCAATGATGAGCACTTTTAAAGTTCTGCTATGTGGCGCGGT
ATTATCCCGTATTGACGCCGGGCAAGAGCAACTCGGTCGCCGCATACACTATTCTCAGAATGACTTGGTT
GAGTACTCACCAGTCACAGAAAAGCATCTTACGGATGGCATGACAGTAAGAGAATTATGCAGTGCTGCCA
TAACCATGAGTGATAACACTGCGGCCAACTTACTTCTGACAACGATCGGAGGACCGAAGGAGCTAACCGC
TTTTTTGCACAACATGGGGGATCATGTAACTCGCCTTGATCGTTGGGAACCGGAGCTGAATGAAGCCATA
CCAAACGACGAGCGTGACACCACGATGCCTGTAGCAATGGCAACAACGTTGCGCAAACTATTAACTGGCG
AACTACTTACTCTAGCTTCCCGGCAACAATTAATAGACTGGATGGAGGCGGATAAAGTTGCAGGACCACT
TCTGCGCTCGGCCCTTCCGGCTGGCTGGTTTATTGCTGATAAATCTGGAGCCGGTGAGCGTGGGTCTCGC
GGTATCATTGCAGCACTGGGGCCAGATGGTAAGCCCTCCCGTATCGTAGTTATCTACACGACGGGGAGTC
AGGCAACTATGGATGAACGAAATAGACAGATCGCTGAGATAGGTGCCTCACTGATTAAGCATTGGTAACT
GTCAGACCAAGTTTACTCATATATACTTTAGATTGATTTAAAACTTCATTTTTAATTTAAAAGGATCTAG
GTGAAGATCCTTTTTGATAATCTCATGACCAAAATCCCTTAACGTGAGTTTTCGTTCCACTGAGCGTCAG
ACCCCGTAGAAAAGATCAAAGGATCTTCTTGAGATCCTTTTTTTCTGCGCGTAATCTGCTGCTTGCAAAC
AAAAAAACCACCGCTACCAGCGGTGGTTTGTTTGCCGGATCAAGAGCTACCAACTCTTTTTCCGAAGGTA
ACTGGCTTCAGCAGAGCGCAGATACCAAATACTGTTCTTCTAGTGTAGCCGTAGTTAGGCCACCACTTCA
AGAACTCTGTAGCACCGCCTACATACCTCGCTCTGCTAATCCTGTTACCAGTGGCTGCTGCCAGTGGCGA
TAAGTCGTGTCTTACCGGGTTGGACTCAAGACGATAGTTACCGGATAAGGCGCAGCGGTCGGGCTGAACG
GGGGGTTCGTGCACACAGCCCAGCTTGGAGCGAACGACCT
Features (pLannotate 1.2.2; 21 found; start..end, strand, type, name):
    410..502     +  CDS            lacI (fragment): lac repressor; lacI; The lac repressor binds to the lac operator to inhibit transcription in E. coli. This inhibition can be relieved by adding lactose or isopropyl-β-D-thiogalactopyranoside (IPTG).
    515..536     +  protein_bind   CAP binding site: CAP binding activates transcription in the presence of cAMP. E. coli catabolite activator protein
    551..581     +  promoter       lac promoter: promoter for the E. coli lac operon
    589..605     +  protein_bind   lac operator: The lac repressor binds to the lac operator to inhibit transcription in E. coli. This inhibition can be relieved by adding lactose or isopropyl-β-D-thiogalactopyranoside (IPTG). lac repressor encoded by lacI
    650..668     +  promoter       T3 promoter: promoter for bacteriophage T3 RNA polymerase
    687..921     +  promoter       CUP1 promoter: S. cerevisiae CUP1; inducible metallothionein promoter, regulated by Cu2+
    963..1349    +  CDS            ATG13 (fragment): ATG13_YEAST - Also known as APG13. Experimental evidence at protein level: Swiss-Prot protein existence level 1. Activates the ATG1 kinase in a nutritional condition dependent manner through the TOR pathway, leading to autophagy. Required for autophosphorylation of ATG1 at 'Thr-226' and its dimerization. May also be involved in the regulation of autophagy through SNF1. Involved in ATG9 and ATG23 cycling through the pre- autophagosomal structure. Also involved in cytoplasm to vacuole transport (Cvt) and more specifically in Cvt vesicle formation. Seems to play a role in the switching machinery
   1356..1388    +  misc_feature   MCS (fragment): pBluescript multiple cloning site
   1389..1636    +  terminator     CYC1 terminator: S. cerevisiae CYC1; transcription terminator for CYC1
   1655..1673    -  promoter       T7 promoter: promoter for bacteriophage T7 RNA polymerase
   1681..1836    +  CDS            lacZα (fragment): LacZα fragment of β-galactosidase; lacZ fragment
   1840..2268    +  rep_origin     f1 ori (sequence partly withheld): f1 bacteriophage origin of replication; arrow indicates direction of (+) strand synthesis
   2296..2347    -  misc_feature   bom (fragment): basis of mobility region from pBR322
   2398..3072    -  CDS            TRP1: phosphoribosylanthranilate isomerase, required for tryptophan biosynthesis; S. cerevisiae TRP1; yeast auxotrophic marker
   3073..3220    -  promoter       TRP1 promoter: S. cerevisiae TRP1
   3359..3408    -  misc_feature   bom (fragment): basis of mobility region from pBR322
   3510..3545    -  CDS            rop (fragment): Rop protein, which maintains plasmids at low copy number; rop
   3613..4955    +  rep_origin     2μ ori: yeast 2μ plasmid origin of replication
   4982..5086    +  promoter       AmpR promoter: bla
   5087..5947    +  CDS            AmpR: β-lactamase; bla; confers resistance to ampicillin, carbenicillin, and related antibiotics
   6118..227     +  rep_origin     ori (across the origin): high-copy-number ColE1/pMB1/pBR322/pUC origin of replication
