[The description below was written by a language model from this plasmid's Addgene catalogue record and pLannotate feature annotations shown in this document.]
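Description:
pCu-His6-Atg13[571–700]-Ss(424) is a yeast expression plasmid built on the pRS424 backbone, an E. coli–S. cerevisiae shuttle vector. In bacteria it replicates from a high-copy ColE1/pUC-type origin and is selected with ampicillin through the β-lactamase gene. In yeast it is maintained episomally at high copy by the 2μ origin and selected by tryptophan prototrophy via the TRP1 marker and its native promoter. The backbone also retains the usual pBluescript-derived elements: an f1 origin, lac promoter/operator and lacZα remnants, and flanking T3 and T7 promoters. These play no role in yeast expression. The short lacI, rop and bom fragments in the annotation are likewise backbone remnants.

The expression cassette consists of the copper-inducible S. cerevisiae CUP1 metallothionein promoter, a coding region for a carboxy-terminal fragment of the autophagy protein Atg13 (residues 571–700), and the CYC1 transcription terminator. According to the record, the fragment carries an N-terminal 6xHis tag and includes a 14-residue scrambled amino acid sequence. The "Ss" in the name presumably refers to this scramble, although the record does not say exactly where it lies or which native motif it replaces. The feature table annotates only the ATG13 fragment, not the His tag or the scrambled stretch.

Atg13 regulates the Atg1 kinase and is required for autophagy and the cytoplasm-to-vacuole targeting pathway. The associated publication concerns phospholipid membrane binding by the Atg13 carboxy terminus through motifs that overlap its Vac8-interacting domain. The construct is therefore suited to copper-regulated expression of a sequence-scrambled variant of this region in yeast, most plausibly as a mutant or control for comparison with the wild-type fragment in such studies.
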