Addgene plasmid #166852: pCu-His6-Atg13[571–700]-Ss(424)
Purpose: Expresses 6xHis tagged ATG13 [571–700] fragment with 14 scramble amino acid sequence DIKLIDTVDLESCN under a Cu promoter in yeast.
Depositing lab: Daniel Klionsky. Depositing organization: University of Michigan. Publication: The carboxy terminus of yeast Atg13 binds phospholipid membrane via motifs that overlap with the Vac8-interacting domain. Gatica D, Damasio A, Pascual C, Klionsky DJ, Ragusa MJ, Popelka H. Autophagy. 2020 Jun;16(6):1007-1020. doi: 10.1080/15548627.2019.1648117. Epub 2019 Aug 2. PubMed 31352862.
Backbone
  Vector backbone: pRS424
  Vector type: Yeast Expression
  Selectable markers: TRP1
Growth in bacteria
  Bacterial resistance: Ampicillin, 100 μg/mL
  Growth temperature: 37°C
  Growth strain: DH5alpha
  Copy number: Unknown
Gene/Insert
  Gene/Insert name: Atg13[571–700]
  Species: S. cerevisiae (budding yeast)
  Entrez Gene: ATG13 (a.k.a. YPR185W, APG13)
  Promoter: pCu
  Tag / fusion protein: 6xHis (N terminal on insert)
  Cloning method: Ligation Independent Cloning
  Sequencing primers: 5′ M13F; 3′ M13R
Terms and licenses: Academic/Nonprofit Terms; Industry Terms: Not Available to Industry
How to cite: pCu-His6-Atg13[571–700]-Ss(424) was a gift from Daniel Klionsky (Addgene plasmid # 166852 ; http://n2t.net/addgene:166852 ; RRID:Addgene_166852)
